>Addgene plasmid #59201 | pIND(V5)EcoDam | addgene full sequence | sequence record 247615 | Addgene NGS Result
GACGGATCGGGAGATCTCGGCCGCATATTAAGTGCATTGTTCTCGATACCGCTAAGTGCATTGTTCTCGT
TAGCTCGATGGACAAGTGCATTGTTCTCTTGCTGAAAGCTCGATGGACAAGTGCATTGTTCTCTTGCTGA
AAGCTCGATGGACAAGTGCATTGTTCTCTTGCTGAAAGCTCAGTACCCGGGAGTACCCTCGACCGCCGGA
GTATAAATAGAGGCGCTTCGTCTACGGAGCGACAATTCAATTCAAACAAGCAAAGTGAACACGTCGCTAA
GCGAAAGCTAAGCAAATAAACAAGCGCAGCTGAACAAGCTAAACAATCTGCAGTAAAGTGCAAGTTAAAG
TGAATCAATTAAAAGTAACCAGCAACCAAGTAAATCAACTGCAACTACTGAAATCTGCCAAGAAGTAATT
ATTGAATACAAGAAGAGAACTCTGAATACTTTCAACAAGTTACCGAGAAAGAAGAACTCACACACAGCTA
GCGTTTAAACTTAAGCTTGGTACCGAGCTCGGATCCACTAGTCCAGTGTGGTGGAATTCTGCAGATATCC
AGCACAGTGGCGGCCGCTCGAGTCTAGAGGGCCCTTCGAAGGTAAGCCTATCCCTAACCCTCTCCTCGGT
CTCGATTCTACGCGTACCGGCATGAAGAAAAATCGCGCTTTTTTGAAGTGGGCAGGGGGCAAGTATCCCC
TGCTTGATGATATTAAACGGCATTTGCCCAAGGGCGAATGTCTGGTTGAGCCTTTTGTAGGTGCCGGGTC
GGTGTTTCTCAACACCGACTTTTCTCGTTATATCCTTGCCGATATCAATAGCGACCTGATCAGTCTCTAT
AACATTGTGAAGATGCGTACTGATGAGTACGTACAGGCCGCACGCGAGCTGTTTGTTCCCGAAACAAATT
GCGCCGAGGTTTACTATCAGTTCCGCGAAGAGTTCAACAAAAGCCAGGATCCGTTCCGTCGGGCGGTACT
GTTTTTATATTTGAACCGCTACGGTTACAACGGCCTGTGTCGTTACAATCTGCGCGGTGAGTTTAACGTG
CCGTTCGGCCGCTACAAAAAACCCTATTTCCCGGAAGCAGAGTTGTATCACTTCGCTGAAAAAGCGCAGA
ATGCCTTTTTCTATTGTGAGTCTTACGCCGATAGCATGGCGCGCGCAGATGATGCATCCGTCGTCTATTG
CGATCCGCCTTATGCACCGCTGTCTGCGACCGCCAACTTTACGGCGTATCACACAAACAGTTTTACGCTT
GAACAACAAGCGCATCTGGCGGAGATCGCCGAAGGTCTGGTTGAGCGCCATATTCCAGTGCTGATCTCCA
ATCACGATACGATGTTAACGCGTGAGTGGTATCAGCGCGCAAAATTGCATGTCGTCAAAGTTCGACGCAG
TATAAGCAGCAACGGCGGCACACGTAAAAAGGTGGACGAACTGCTGGCTTTGTACAAACCAGGAGTCGTT
TCACCCGCGAAAAAATAAGCCGGTCATCATCACCATCACCATTGAGTTTAAACCCGCTGATCAGCCTCGA
CTGTGCCTTCTAGTTGCCAGCCATCTGTTGTTTGCCCCTCCCCCGTGCCTTCCTTGACCCTGGAAGGTGC
CACTCCCACTGTCCTTTCCTAATAAAATGAGGAAATTGCATCGCATTGTCTGAGTAGGTGTCATTCTATT
CTGGGGGGTGGGGTGGGGCAGGACAGCAAGGGGGAGGATTGGGAAGACAATAGCAGGCATGCTGGGGATG
CGGTGGGCTCTATGGCTTCTGAGGCGGAAAGAACCAGCTGGGGCTCTAGGGGGTATCCCC
[124 nt withheld, positions 1811-1934]
C
[91 nt withheld, positions 1936-2026]
A
[49 nt withheld, positions 2028-2076]
CCTTTGACGTTGGAGTCCACGTTCTTT
[37 nt withheld, positions 2104-2140]
ACCCTATCTCGGTCTATTCTTTTGATTTATAAGGGATTTTGCCGATTTCGGCCTATTGGTTAAAAAATGA
GCTGATTTAACAAAAATTTAACGCGAATTAATTCTGTGGAATGTGTGTCAGTTAGGGTGTGGAAAGTCCC
CAGGCTCCCCAGCAGGCAGAAGTATGCAAAGCATGCATCTCAATTAGTCAGCAACCAGGTGTGGAAAGTC
CCCAGGCTCCCCAGCAGGCAGAAGTATGCAAAGCATGCATCTCAATTAGTCAGCAACCATAGTCCCGCCC
CTAACTCCGCCCATCCCGCCCCTAACTCCGCCCAGTTCCGCCCATTCTCCGCCCCATGGCTGACTAATTT
TTTTTATTTATGCAGAGGCCGAGGCCGCCTCTGCCTCTGAGCTATTCCAGAAGTAGTGAGGAGGCTTTTT
TGGAGGCCTAGGCTTTTGCAAAAAGCTCCCGGGAGCTTGTATATCCATTTTCGGATCTGATCAAGAGACA
GGATGAGGATCGTTTCGCATGATTGAACAAGATGGATTGCACGCAGGTTCTCCGGCCGCTTGGGTGGAGA
GGCTATTCGGCTATGACTGGGCACAACAGACAATCGGCTGCTCTGATGCCGCCGTGTTCCGGCTGTCAGC
GCAGGGGCGCCCGGTTCTTTTTGTCAAGACCGACCTGTCCGGTGCCCTGAATGAACTGCAGGACGAGGCA
GCGCGGCTATCGTGGCTGGCCACGACGGGCGTTCCTTGCGCAGCTGTGCTCGACGTTGTCACTGAAGCGG
GAAGGGACTGGCTGCTATTGGGCGAAGTGCCGGGGCAGGATCTCCTGTCATCTCACCTTGCTCCTGCCGA
GAAAGTATCCATCATGGCTGATGCAATGCGGCGGCTGCATACGCTTGATCCGGCTACCTGCCCATTCGAC
CACCAAGCGAAACATCGCATCGAGCGAGCACGTACTCGGATGGAAGCCGGTCTTGTCGATCAGGATGATC
TGGACGAAGAGCATCAGGGGCTCGCGCCAGCCGAACTGTTCGCCAGGCTCAAGGCGCGCATGCCCGACGG
CGAGGATCTCGTCGTGACCCATGGCGATGCCTGCTTGCCGAATATCATGGTGGAAAATGGCCGCTTTTCT
GGATTCATCGACTGTGGCCGGCTGGGTGTGGCGGACCGCTATCAGGACATAGCGTTGGCTACCCGTGATA
TTGCTGAAGAGCTTGGCGGCGAATGGGCTGACCGCTTCCTCGTGCTTTACGGTATCGCCGCTCCCGATTC
GCAGCGCATCGCCTTCTATCGCCTTCTTGACGAGTTCTTCTGAGCGGGACTCTGGGGTTCGCGAAATGAC
CGACCAAGCGACGCCCAACCTGCCATCACGAGATTTCGATTCCACCGCCGCCTTCTATGAAAGGTTGGGC
TTCGGAATCGTTTTCCGGGACGCCGGCTGGATGATCCTCCAGCGCGGGGATCTCATGCTGGAGTTCTTCG
CCCACCCCAACTTGTTTATTGCAGCTTATAATGGTTACAAATAAAGCAATAGCATCACAAATTTCACAAA
TAAAGCATTTTTTTCACTGCATTCTAGTTGTGGTTTGTCCAAACTCATCAATGTATCTTATCATGTCTGT
ATACCGTCGACCTCTAGCTAGAGCTTGGCGTAATCATGGTCATAGCTGTTTCCTGTGTGAAATTGTTATC
CGCTCACAATTCCACACAACATACGAGCCGGAAGCATAAAGTGTAAAGCCTGGGGTGCCTAATGAGTGAG
CTAACTCACATTAATTGCGTTGCGCTCACTGCCCGCTTTCCAGTCGGGAAACCTGTCGTGCCAGCTGCAT
TAATGAATCGGCCAACGCGCGGGGAGAGGCGGTTTGCGTATTGGGCGCTCTTCCGCTTCCTCGCTCACTG
ACTCGCTGCGCTCGGTCGTTCGGCTGCGGCGAGCGGTATCAGCTCACTCAAAGGCGGTAATACGGTTATC
CACAGAATCAGGGGATAACGCAGGAAAGAACATGTGAGCAAAAGGCCAGCAAAAGGCCAGGAACCGTAAA
AAGGCCGCGTTGCTGGCGTTTTTCCATAGGCTCCGCCCCCCTGACGAGCATCACAAAAATCGACGCTCAA
GTCAGAGGTGGCGAAACCCGACAGGACTATAAAGATACCAGGCGTTTCCCCCTGGAAGCTCCCTCGTGCG
CTCTCCTGTTCCGACCCTGCCGCTTACCGGATACCTGTCCGCCTTTCTCCCTTCGGGAAGCGTGGCGCTT
TCTCATAGCTCACGCTGTAGGTATCTCAGTTCGGTGTAGGTCGTTCGCTCCAAGCTGGGCTGTGTGCACG
AACCCCCCGTTCAGCCCGACCGCTGCGCCTTATCCGGTAACTATCGTCTTGAGTCCAACCCGGTAAGACA
CGACTTATCGCCACTGGCAGCAGCCACTGGTAACAGGATTAGCAGAGCGAGGTATGTAGGCGGTGCTACA
GAGTTCTTGAAGTGGTGGCCTAACTACGGCTACACTAGAAGAACAGTATTTGGTATCTGCGCTCTGCTGA
AGCCAGTTACCTTCGGAAAAAGAGTTGGTAGCTCTTGATCCGGCAAACAAACCACCGCTGGTAGCGGTGG
TTTTTTTGTTTGCAAGCAGCAGATTACGCGCAGAAAAAAAGGATCTCAAGAAGATCCTTTGATCTTTTCT
ACGGGGTCTGACGCTCAGTGGAACGAAAACTCACGTTAAGGGATTTTGGTCATGAGATTATCAAAAAGGA
TCTTCACCTAGATCCTTTTAAATTAAAAATGAAGTTTTAAATCAATCTAAAGTATATATGAGTAAACTTG
GTCTGACAGTTACCAATGCTTAATCAGTGAGGCACCTATCTCAGCGATCTGTCTATTTCGTTCATCCATA
GTTGCCTGACTCCCCGTCGTGTAGATAACTACGATACGGGAGGGCTTACCATCTGGCCCCAGTGCTGCAA
TGATACCGCGAGACCCACGCTCACCGGCTCCAGATTTATCAGCAATAAACCAGCCAGCCGGAAGGGCCGA
GCGCAGAAGTGGTCCTGCAACTTTATCCGCCTCCATCCAGTCTATTAATTGTTGCCGGGAAGCTAGAGTA
AGTAGTTCGCCAGTTAATAGTTTGCGCAACGTTGTTGCCATTGCTACAGGCATCGTGGTGTCACGCTCGT
CGTTTGGTATGGCTTCATTCAGCTCCGGTTCCCAACGATCAAGGCGAGTTACATGATCCCCCATGTTGTG
CAAAAAAGCGGTTAGCTCCTTCGGTCCTCCGATCGTTGTCAGAAGTAAGTTGGCCGCAGTGTTATCACTC
ATGGTTATGGCAGCACTGCATAATTCTCTTACTGTCATGCCATCCGTAAGATGCTTTTCTGTGACTGGTG
AGTACTCAACCAAGTCATTCTGAGAATAGTGTATGCGGCGACCGAGTTGCTCTTGCCCGGCGTCAATACG
GGATAATACCGCGCCACATAGCAGAACTTTAAAAGTGCTCATCATTGGAAAACGTTCTTCGGGGCGAAAA
CTCTCAAGGATCTTACCGCTGTTGAGATCCAGTTCGATGTAACCCACTCGTGCACCCAACTGATCTTCAG
CATCTTTTACTTTCACCAGCGTTTCTGGGTGAGCAAAAACAGGAAGGCAAAATGCCGCAAAAAAGGGAAT
AAGGGCGACACGGAAATGTTGAATACTCATACTCTTCCTTTTTCAATATTATTGAAGCATTTATCAGGGT
TATTGTCTCATGAGCGGATACATATTTGAATGTATTTAGAAAAATAAACAAATAGGGGTTCCGCGCACAT
TTCCCCGAAAAGTGCCACCTGACGTC
Features (pLannotate 1.2.2; 17 found; start..end, strand, type, name):
    206..444     +  promoter       hsp70 promoter: Drosophila melanogaster hsp70Bb promoter
    601..642     +  CDS            V5 tag: epitope tag from simian virus 5
    652..1485    +  CDS            dam: DMA_ECOLI - Experimental evidence at protein level: Swiss-Prot protein existence level 1. Methylates DNA within the sequence GATC and protects the DNA from cleavage by the restriction endonuclease MboI. Although it shares sequence specificity with a number of type II restriction endonucleases and methylases, it is thought to act in postreplication mismatch repair rather than as a part of a restriction modification system. May also play a role in DNA replication. From Escherichia coli (strain K12).
   1541..1765    +  polyA_signal   bGH poly(A) signal: bovine growth hormone polyadenylation signal
   1769..1790    +  promoter       SV40 promoter (fragment): SV40 enhancer and early promoter
   1811..2239    +  rep_origin     f1 ori (sequence partly withheld): f1 bacteriophage origin of replication; arrow indicates direction of (+) strand synthesis
   2253..2582    +  promoter       SV40 promoter: SV40 enhancer and early promoter
   2649..3440    +  CDS            neo: KKA2_KLEPN - Also known as kan, nptII. Experimental evidence at protein level: Swiss-Prot protein existence level 1. Resistance to kanamycin, neomycin, paromomycin, ribostamycin, butirosin and gentamicin B. From Klebsiella pneumoniae.
   3466..3624    +  CDS            ble (fragment): BLE_KLEPN - Experimental evidence at protein level: Swiss-Prot protein existence level 1. Binding protein with a strong affinity to the bleomycin family of antibiotics. Binds to CL990; an antimitotic-antibiotic compound. From Klebsiella pneumoniae.
   3619..3740    +  polyA_signal   SV40 poly(A) signal: SV40 polyadenylation signal
   3813..3829    -  protein_bind   lac operator: The lac repressor binds to the lac operator to inhibit transcription in E. coli. This inhibition can be relieved by adding lactose or isopropyl-β-D-thiogalactopyranoside (IPTG). lac repressor encoded by lacI
   3837..3867    -  promoter       lac promoter: promoter for the E. coli lac operon
   3882..3903    -  protein_bind   CAP binding site: CAP binding activates transcription in the presence of cAMP. E. coli catabolite activator protein
   3916..4008    -  CDS            lacI (fragment): lac repressor; lacI; The lac repressor binds to the lac operator to inhibit transcription in E. coli. This inhibition can be relieved by adding lactose or isopropyl-β-D-thiogalactopyranoside (IPTG).
   4191..4779    -  rep_origin     ori: high-copy-number ColE1/pMB1/pBR322/pUC origin of replication
   4950..5810    -  CDS            AmpR: β-lactamase; bla; confers resistance to ampicillin, carbenicillin, and related antibiotics
   5811..5915    -  promoter       AmpR promoter: bla
