[The description below was written by a language model from this plasmid's Addgene catalogue record and pLannotate feature annotations shown in this document.]
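Description:
pIND(V5)EcoDam is a mammalian expression vector for DamID, built on the Invitrogen pIND/V5-HisA backbone by placing the E. coli DNA adenine methyltransferase (Dam) coding sequence downstream of the V5 epitope tag. It is supplied as an empty backbone of about 5.9 kb. In bacteria it replicates from a high-copy ColE1/pUC-type origin and is selected with ampicillin (AmpR); an f1 origin is also present. For mammalian cells, an SV40 promoter drives a neomycin resistance gene followed by an SV40 poly(A) signal, allowing G418 selection of stable lines.

The expression cassette uses the ecdysone-inducible pIND promoter, whose core is a minimal Drosophila hsp70 heat shock promoter. This is followed by a small multiple cloning site, the V5 tag, the Dam open reading frame and a bovine growth hormone poly(A) signal. A gene of interest cloned in frame into the site yields a protein carrying V5 and Dam at its C-terminus. The tethered Dam then methylates adenines in GATC sequences near the protein's genomic binding sites, marking where it contacts chromatin. Because Dam retains its own start codon while the V5 tag has none, the unmodified vector expresses untagged Dam alone, which serves as the essential reference control.

According to the depositor, DamID relies only on the leaky, uninduced activity of the promoter. Induction, by cotransfecting the pVgRXR activator plasmid and adding an ecdysone analogue such as ponasterone A, is needed only to check the protein by Western blot or immunofluorescence. The depositor also notes that transient transfection can produce artefacts and recommends stably transfected cells or lentiviral delivery instead.
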