Addgene plasmid #59201: pIND(V5)EcoDam
Purpose: (Empty Backbone) Mammalian DamID vector used to fuse gene of interest to V5-tagged E.coli Dam. Can also express Dam alone as negative control.
Depositing lab: Bas van Steensel. Depositing organization: Netherlands Cancer Institute. Publication: Human heterochromatin proteins form large domains containing KRAB-ZNF genes. Vogel MJ, Guelen L, de Wit E, Peric-Hupkes D, Loden M, Talhout W, Feenstra M, Abbas B, Classen AK, van Steensel B. Genome Res. 2006 Dec;16(12):1493-504. Epub 2006 Oct 12. 10.1101/gr.5391806 PubMed 17038565.
Backbone
  Vector backbone: pIND/V5-HisA
  Backbone manufacturer: Invitrogen
  Modifications to backbone: E. coli Dam added downstream of V5 tag.
  Vector type: Mammalian Expression ; DamID
  Promoter: Heat Shock Minimal Promoter
  Selectable markers: Neomycin (select with G418)
  Tag / fusion protein: V5 (C terminal on backbone); Dam (DNA adenine methyltransferase) (C terminal on backbone)
Growth in bacteria
  Bacterial resistance: Ampicillin, 100 μg/mL
  Growth temperature: 37°C
  Growth strain: DH5alpha
  Copy number: Unknown
Gene/Insert
  Cloning method: Restriction Enzyme
  Sequencing primers: 5′ pCasper-hs (GCAACTACTGAAATCTGCCAAG); 3′ BGH-rev
Terms and licenses: Academic/Nonprofit Terms; Industry Terms: Not Available to Industry
Depositor comments: This is an expression vector for E.coli Dam, tagged at its N-terminus with a V5 epitope tag. In front of this tag is a small multiple cloning site for the in-frame cloning of your favorite ORF. The Dam part carries its own start codon, so the vector without any additional insert can be used to express Dam only (the absolutely essential control experiment!). In this case Dam is not V5-tagged, because the V5 tag does not have its own start codon. At present we only have a vector for fusing Dam to the C-terminus of your favorite protein. From work in Drosophila we know that Dam doesn’t mind fusions at its other end, but we don’t have a pIND-derived vector for this yet. DamID in mammalian cells in principle works with transient transfections. However, we found that transient transfections sometimes cause a nasty artefact. For this reason, we strongly recommend that you either use stably transfected cells or lentivirus transduction for DamID. Expression is driven by an ecdysone-inducible promoter. For DamID we only use the leaky expression from the uninduced promoter. If you want to check the Dam(fusion) protein by Western blotting or immunofluorescence microscopy, expression must be induced by cotransfection of the activator plasmid pVgRXR and treatment with an ecdysone analog such as Ponasterone A (available from Invitrogen). The pIND backbone contains the neomycin selectable marker for making stable cell lines.
How to cite: pIND(V5)EcoDam was a gift from Bas van Steensel (Addgene plasmid # 59201 ; http://n2t.net/addgene:59201 ; RRID:Addgene_59201)
