>Addgene plasmid #59201 | pIND(V5)EcoDam | addgene partial sequence | sequence record 145944 | pCasper-hs 5'-GCAACTACTGAAATCTGCCAAG-3'
ACAAGTTACCGAGAAAGAAGAACTCACACACAGCTAGCGTTTAAACTTAAGCTTGGTACCGAGCTCGGAT
CCACTAGTCCAGTGTGGTGGAATTCTGCAGATATCCAGCACAGTGGCGGCCGCTCGAGTCTAGAGGGCCC
TTCGAAGGTAAGCCTATCCCTAACCCTCTCCTCGGTCTCGATTCTACGCGTACCGGCATGAAGAAAAATC
GCGCTTTTTTGAAGTGGGCAGGGGGCAAGTATCCCCTGCTTGATGATATTAAACGGCATTTGCCCAAGGG
CGAATGTCTGGTTGAGCCTTTTGTAGGTGCCGGGTCGGTGTTTCTCAACACCGACTTTTCTCGTTATATC
CTTGCCGATATCAATAGCGACCTGATCAGTCTCTATAACATTGTGAAGATGCGTACTGATGAGTACGTAC
AGGCCGCACGCGAGCTGTTTGTTCCCGAAACAAATTGCGCCGAGGTTTACTATCAGTTCCGCGAAGAGTT
CAACAAAAGCCAGGATCCGTTCCGTCGGGCGGTACTGTTTTTATATTTGAACCGCTACGGTTACAACGGC
CTGTGTCGTTACAATCTGCGCGGTGAGTTTAACGTGCCGTTCGGCCGCTACAAAAAACCCTATTTCCCGG
AAGCAGAGTTGTATCACTTCGCTGAAAAAGCGCAGAATGCCTTTTTCTATTGTGAGTCTTACGCCGATAG
CATGGCGCGCGCAGATGATGCATCCGTCGTCTATTGCGATCCGCCTTATGCACCGCTGTCTGCGACCGCC
AACTTTACGGCGTATCACACA
