>Addgene plasmid #59201 | pIND(V5)EcoDam | addgene partial sequence | sequence record 145996 | hChk2-fwd 5'-ggcaccttccagggtcaagg-3'
AGGCACAGTCGAGGCTGATCAGCGGGTTTAAACTCAATGGTGATGGTGATGATGACCGGCTTATTTTTTC
GCGGGTGAAACGACTCCTGGTTTGTACAAAGCCAGCAGTTCGTCCACCTTTTTACGTGTGCCGCCGTTGC
TGCTTATACTGCGTCGAACTTTGACGACATGCAATTTTGCGCGCTGATACCACTCACGCGTTAACATCGT
ATCGTGATTGGAGATCAGCACTGGAATATGGCGCTCAACCAGACCTTCGGCGATCTCCGCCAGATGCGCT
TGTTGTTCAAGCGTAAAACTGTTTGTGTGATACGCCGTAAAGTTGGCGGTCGCAGACAGCGGTGCATAAG
GCGGATCGCAATAGACGACGGATGCATCATCTGCGCGCGCCATGCTATCGGCGTAAGACTCACAATAGAA
AAAGGCATTCTGCGCTTTTTCAGCGAAGTGATACAACTCTGCTTCCGGGAAATAGGGTTTTTTGTAGCGG
CCGAACGGCACGTTAAACTCACCGCGCAGATTGTAACGACACAGGCCGTTGTAACCGTAGCGGTTCAAAT
ATAAAAACAGTACCGCCCGACGGAACGGATCCTGGCTTTTGTTGAACTCTTCGCGGAACTGATAGTAAAC
CTCGGCGCAATTTGTTTCGGGAACAAACAGCTCGCGTGCGGCCTGTACGTACTCATCAGTACGCATCTTC
ACAATGTTATAGAGACTGATCAGGTCGCTATTGATATCGGCAAGGATATAACGAGAAAAGTCGGTGTTGA
GA
